Addgene plasmid #240055: pAAV-EF1a-DIO-Varnam2-WPRE
Purpose: Cre dependent Red fluorescent, negative response-polarity voltage indicator for mammalian expression
Depositing lab: Mark Schnitzer. Depositing organization: Stanford University. Publication: Imaging high-frequency voltage dynamics in multiple neuron classes of behaving mammals. Haziza S, Chrapkiewicz R, Zhang Y, Kruzhilin V, Li J, Li J, Delamare G, Swanson R, Buzsaki G, Kannan M, Vasan G, Lin MZ, Zeng H, Daigle TL, Schnitzer MJ. Cell, 188, 1-23, August 7, 2025. doi: 10.1016/j.cell.2025.06.028 PubMed 39185175.
Backbone
  Vector backbone: AAV
  Vector type: AAV
Growth in bacteria
  Bacterial resistance: Ampicillin, 100 μg/mL
  Growth temperature: 37°C
  Growth strain: NEB Stable
  Copy number: High Copy
Gene/Insert
  Gene/Insert name: VARNAM2
  Species: Synthetic
  Promoter: Ef1a
  Cloning method: Restriction Enzyme; 5′ cloning site NheI (not destroyed); 3′ cloning site AscI (not destroyed)
  Sequencing primers: 5′ Unknown
Resource information
  A portion of this plasmid was derived from a plasmid made by: Addgene Plasmid #11527
Terms and licenses: Academic/Nonprofit Terms; Industry Terms: Not Available to Industry
How to cite: pAAV-EF1a-DIO-Varnam2-WPRE was a gift from Mark Schnitzer (Addgene plasmid # 240055 ; http://n2t.net/addgene:240055 ; RRID:Addgene_240055)
