[The description below was written by a language model from this plasmid's Addgene catalogue record and pLannotate feature annotations shown in this document.]
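Description:
pAAV-EF1a-DIO-Varnam2-WPRE is a 7,054-nt AAV transfer plasmid for Cre-dependent expression of VARNAM2, a synthetic red fluorescent genetically encoded voltage indicator with negative response polarity, in mammalian cells. It is maintained in bacteria through a high-copy ColE1/pUC-type origin and selected with ampicillin via the β-lactamase gene. An f1 phage origin is also present. AAV2 inverted terminal repeats flank the expression cassette and allow it to be packaged into recombinant AAV particles. The right ITR is annotated in full, whereas only short fragments of the left ITR were detected in the sequencing result. The record lists a recombination-deficient strain for propagation, which is consistent with the usual need to protect ITRs.

The payload is driven by the strong constitutive human EF-1α promoter. Downstream, the VARNAM2 coding sequence sits in the antisense orientation between two pairs of incompatible recombination sites, lox2272 and loxP, arranged head-to-head in the DIO (double-floxed inverted open reading frame) configuration. Without Cre, the promoter reads the non-coding strand and no indicator is made. Cre first inverts the cassette through one lox pair and then excises a site of the other pair, which locks the coding sequence in the sense orientation.

The annotated parts of the inverted insert are an mRuby3 red fluorescent protein and a short fragment of KCNJ2 (Kir2.1) at the C-terminal end, a type of sequence commonly used as a membrane trafficking or export motif. About 700 nt of the insert upstream of mRuby3 in the reading frame is unannotated, and the record does not describe it, though it presumably encodes the voltage-sensing portion. A WPRE and the human growth hormone polyadenylation signal follow the cassette and enhance transcript stability and expression. The associated publication title indicates use in imaging voltage dynamics in genetically defined neuron classes of behaving mammals.
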