Features (pLannotate 1.2.2; 24 found; start..end, strand, type, name):
     12..39      +  repeat_region  AAV2 ITR (fragment): inverted terminal repeat of adeno-associated virus serotype 2 inverted
     68..95      +  repeat_region  AAV2 ITR (fragment): inverted terminal repeat of adeno-associated virus serotype 2 inverted
    158..224     +  CDS            small t antigen (fragment): SV40 (simian virus 40) small t antigen
    231..1409    +  promoter       EF-1α promoter: strong constitutive promoter for human elongation factor EF-1α
   1416..1433    +  misc_feature   MCS (fragment): pUC18/19 multiple cloning site
   1440..1473    +  protein_bind   lox2272: Cre-mediated recombination occurs in the 8-bp core sequence (GGATACTT). lox2272 sites are compatible with each other, but incompatible with loxP or loxN sites (Lee and Saito, 1988). Cre recombinase
   1474..1523    -  intron         β-globin intron (fragment): internally truncated intron from human β-globin
   1524..1557    +  protein_bind   loxP: Cre-mediated recombination occurs in the 8-bp core sequence (GCATACAT). Cre recombinase
   1590..1649    -  CDS            KCNJ2 (fragment): KCNJ2_HUMAN - Also known as IRK1. Experimental evidence at protein level: Swiss-Prot protein existence level 1. Probably participates in establishing action potential waveform and excitability of neuronal and muscle tissues. Inward rectifier potassium channels are characterized by a greater tendency to allow potassium to flow into the cell rather than out of it. Their voltage dependence is regulated by the concentration of extracellular potassium; as external potassium is raised, the voltage range of the channel opening shifts to more positive voltages. The inward rectification is mainly due t
   1650..2339    -  CDS            mRuby3: mRuby3 is a basic (constitutively fluorescent) red fluorescent protein published in 2016, derived from Entacmaea quadricolor. It has low acid sensitivity.
   3039..3072    -  protein_bind   lox2272: Cre-mediated recombination occurs in the 8-bp core sequence (GGATACTT). lox2272 sites are compatible with each other, but incompatible with loxP or loxN sites (Lee and Saito, 1988). Cre recombinase
   3073..3122    -  intron         β-globin intron (fragment): internally truncated intron from human β-globin
   3123..3156    -  protein_bind   loxP: Cre-mediated recombination occurs in the 8-bp core sequence (GCATACAT). Cre recombinase
   3157..3181    +  misc_feature   MCS (fragment): pBluescript multiple cloning site
   3181..3769    +  misc_feature   WPRE: woodchuck hepatitis virus posttranscriptional regulatory element
   3801..4277    +  polyA_signal   hGH poly(A) signal: human growth hormone polyadenylation signal
   4317..4457    +  repeat_region  AAV2 ITR: inverted terminal repeat of adeno-associated virus serotype 2 inverted
   4462..4513    -  misc_feature   bom (fragment): basis of mobility region from pBR322
   4532..4987    +  rep_origin     f1 ori (sequence partly withheld): f1 bacteriophage origin of replication; arrow indicates direction of (+) strand synthesis
   4988..5037    -  misc_feature   bom (fragment): basis of mobility region from pBR322
   5139..5174    -  CDS            rop (fragment): Rop protein, which maintains plasmids at low copy number; rop
   5269..5373    +  promoter       AmpR promoter: bla
   5374..6234    +  CDS            AmpR: β-lactamase; bla; confers resistance to ampicillin, carbenicillin, and related antibiotics
   6405..6993    +  rep_origin     ori: high-copy-number ColE1/pMB1/pBR322/pUC origin of replication
>Addgene plasmid #240055 | pAAV-EF1a-DIO-Varnam2-WPRE | addgene full sequence | sequence record 477844 | Addgene NGS Result
CCTGCAGGCAGCTGCGCGCTCGCTCGCTCACTGAGGCCGCCCGGGCGTCGGGCGACCTTTGGTCGCCCGG
CCTCAGTGAGCGAGCGAGCGCGCAGAGAGGGAGTGGCCAACTCCATCACTAGGGGTTCCTGCGGCCGCAC
GCGTAAGCTTTGCAAAGATGGATAAAGTTTTAAACAGAGAGGAATCTTTGCAGCTAATGGACCTTCTAGG
TCTTGAAAGGAGTGGGAATTGGCTCCGGTGCCCGTCAGTGGGCAGAGCGCACATCGCCCACAGTCCCCGA
GAAGTTGGGGGGAGGGGTCGGCAATTGAACCGGTGCCTAGAGAAGGTGGCGCGGGGTAAACTGGGAAAGT
GATGTCGTGTACTGGCTCCGCCTTTTTCCCGAGGGTGGGGGAGAACCGTATATAAGTGCAGTAGTCGCCG
TGAACGTTCTTTTTCGCAACGGGTTTGCCGCCAGAACACAGGTAAGTGCCGTGTGTGGTTCCCGCGGGCC
TGGCCTCTTTACGGGTTATGGCCCTTGCGTGCCTTGAATTACTTCCACCTGGCTGCAGTACGTGATTCTT
GATCCCGAGCTTCGGGTTGGAAGTGGGTGGGAGAGTTCGAGGCCTTGCGCTTAAGGAGCCCCTTCGCCTC
GTGCTTGAGTTGAGGCCTGGCCTGGGCGCTGGGGCCGCCGCGTGCGAATCTGGTGGCACCTTCGCGCCTG
TCTCGCTGCTTTCGATAAGTCTCTAGCCATTTAAAATTTTTGATGACCTGCTGCGACGCTTTTTTTCTGG
CAAGATAGTCTTGTAAATGCGGGCCAAGATCTGCACACTGGTATTTCGGTTTTTGGGGCCGCGGGCGGCG
ACGGGGCCCGTGCGTCCCAGCGCACATGTTCGGCGAGGCGGGGCCTGCGAGCGCGGCCACCGAGAATCGG
ACGGGGGTAGTCTCAAGCTGGCCGGCCTGCTCTGGTGCCTGGCCTCGCGCCGCCGTGTATCGCCCCGCCC
TGGGCGGCAAGGCTGGCCCGGTCGGCACCAGTTGCGTGAGCGGAAAGATGGCCGCTTCCCGGCCCTGCTG
CAGGGAGCTCAAAATGGAGGACGCGGCGCTCGGGAGAGCGGGCGGGTGAGTCACCCACACAAAGGAAAAG
GGCCTTTCCGTCCTCAGCCGTCGCTTCATGTGACTCCACGGAGTACCGGGCGCCGTCCAGGCACCTCGAT
TAGTTCTCGAGCTTTTGGAGTACGTCGTCTTTAGGTTGGGGGGAGGGGTTTTATGCGATGGAGTTTCCCC
ACACTGAGTGGGTGGAGACTGAAGTTAGGCCAGCTTGGCACTTGATGTAATTCTCCTTGGAATTTGCCCT
TTTTGAGTTTGGATCTTGGTTCATTCTCAAGCCTCAGACAGTGGTTCAAAGTTTTTTTCTTCCATTTCAG
GTGTCGTGAGGTACCGGATCCTCTAGAGTCGACTCCGGAATAACTTCGTATAGGATACTTTATACGAAGT
TATGCAGAATGGTAGCTGGATTGTAGCTGCTATTAGCAATATGAAACCTCTTAATAACTTCGTATAGCAT
ACATTATACGAAGTTATGGCGCGCCTTACACCTCGTTCTCGTAGCAGAACACGTTGATGTCGATCTGGTC
CAGGGGGATGTACTCGCCCTCGCTGGTGATCCTGCTCTTCTTATACAGCTCGTCCATCCCGCCGCCCAGA
TTAGAGTACTTGGCCACGGCCACCTCTCTCTGCACCACATATGTCTCGTTATCAGACTCCTCGATGCGCT
CCAGCCTGTGGTCCACGGCGTGCACTCCTGGCATCTTGATATTGCCCACTGTCTTCTTGGAGCGGTATGT
GGTCACAAAGTTACAGTGCAGGTGTCCTCCTCCATCCACCTTCAGGGCGATGTCGGTATATCCCCTCAGG
CCTCCGTCTGCAGGGTACATCATCTCTGTATTGGGCTCCCAGCCCTTGGTCTTCTTCTGCATCACTGGGC
CATTGCTAGGGAAGTTCACGCCCCTCACCTTCACGTTATACACCAGCTCGCCATCCTCCAGAGAGGTGTC
CTGTGTCACGGTCACCACGCCGCCATCCTCGTATCTTGTCACCCTCTCCCAGGTAAAGCCCTCGGGGAAG
CTCTGCTTAAAGAAATCGGGGATGTCGGCTGGATACTTGATGAAGGTCCTGCTGCCGTACATGAAGCTGG
TGGCCAGGATGTCAAAGGCGAAAGGCAGTGGTCCTCCCTCGATCACTTTGATCCTCATTGTCTGCACGCC
CTCGTATGGCCTGCCCTCTCCCTCTCCGGTGCACTTGAACTGGTGCCCATTGACAGACCCTTCCATCACG
ACCTTCATCCGCATATTTTCCTTAATCAGGATGGACTTGAAGATAGTCTCATGGGCAATGAGGCACCCCA
TTCCAAACAGTGGCTTAGCGAGCACATCCAGGATTCCCATGAGAATGGCCTCATTGTCGACGGACAGCAC
GCCACTACCAGACCCGAAAGCCCACACGACAGGATAAAACACCCAGAGGATTGACAGGAAGACGAGCAGA
CTGACATAGGAGCTATGGTACTCGGGGCTTTTCTTCAGATCGTCTTTCCAAGTGGCGTTATACATCCCGT
ATGTCAGGACTGCCTGCATCACACATCCAGCGATAAAGTACACCCATTTGAACTTGTGTTCATCCTCGAA
GGCGCCCAGAATACCAAACACGATCATGAAAATGTCTGCGCCGATGACCCAAGAAATCATCACTCCGCCC
ATCTTGGTCATGACGATGAGATCGAGCAGGAGCAGTGGTGTGGTCAGCACCCAGCTAATATATCTTGCGT
AGACCACCTGCCTTTCACCATTCATTGTCAGGTCCTGGTAGTTCACGGCCATTGCATAGTAAGCGGTAGC
GGCGATAGTGCAGATGGCAATGTTGATATAGTATGCGCTCTTCAGCTCTGAAGGCCGAAAGTGCACAGCC
ACTCCAAAAGCAATAGCAGCAGCAGCCATAATAGCAAAGACAATCCACTGTGCAATCATGCCGGTCTCGG
TTTCCACGTCAGCCATGGTGGCGCTAGCATAACTTCGTATAAAGTATCCTATACGAAGTTATTTGCCTTA
ACCCAGAAATTATCACTGTTATTCTTTAGAATGGTGCAAAGAATAACTTCGTATAATGTATGCTATACGA
AGTTATGAATTCGATATCAAGCTTATCGATAATCAACCTCTGGATTACAAAATTTGTGAAAGATTGACTG
GTATTCTTAACTATGTTGCTCCTTTTACGCTATGTGGATACGCTGCTTTAATGCCTTTGTATCATGCTAT
TGCTTCCCGTATGGCTTTCATTTTCTCCTCCTTGTATAAATCCTGGTTGCTGTCTCTTTATGAGGAGTTG
TGGCCCGTTGTCAGGCAACGTGGCGTGGTGTGCACTGTGTTTGCTGACGCAACCCCCACTGGTTGGGGCA
TTGCCACCACCTGTCAGCTCCTTTCCGGGACTTTCGCTTTCCCCCTCCCTATTGCCACGGCGGAACTCAT
CGCCGCCTGCCTTGCCCGCTGCTGGACAGGGGCTCGGCTGTTGGGCACTGACAATTCCGTGGTGTTGTCG
GGGAAATCATCGTCCTTTCCTTGGCTGCTCGCCTATGTTGCCACCTGGATTCTGCGCGGGACGTCCTTCT
GCTACGTCCCTTCGGCCCTCAATCCAGCGGACCTTCCTTCCCGCGGCCTGCTGCCGGCTCTGCGGCCTCT
TCCGCGTCTTCGCCTTCGCCCTCAGACGAGTCGGATCTCCCTTTGGGCCGCCTCCCCGCATCGATACCGA
GCGCTGCTCGAGAGATCTACGGGTGGCATCCCTGTGACCCCTCCCCAGTGCCTCTCCTGGCCCTGGAAGT
TGCCACTCCAGTGCCCACCAGCCTTGTCCTAATAAAATTAAGTTGCATCATTTTGTCTGACTAGGTGTCC
TTCTATAATATTATGGGGTGGAGGGGGGTGGTATGGAGCAAGGGGCAAGTTGGGAAGACAACCTGTAGGG
CCTGCGGGGTCTATTGGGAACCAAGCTGGAGTGCAGTGGCACAATCTTGGCTCACTGCAATCTCCGCCTC
CTGGGTTCAAGCGATTCTCCTGCCTCAGCCTCCCGAGTTGTTGGGATTCCAGGCATGCATGACCAGGCTC
AGCTAATTTTTGTTTTTTTGGTAGAGACGGGGTTTCACCATATTGGCCAGGCTGGTCTCCAACTCCTAAT
CTCAGGTGATCTACCCACCTTGGCCTCCCAAATTGCTGGGATTACAGGCGTGAACCACTGCTCCCTTCCC
TGTCCTTCTGATTTTGTAGGTAACCACGTGCGGACCGAGCGGCCGCAGGAACCCCTAGTGATGGAGTTGG
CCACTCCCTCTCTGCGCGCTCGCTCGCTCACTGAGGCCGGGCGACCAAAGGTCGCCCGACGCCCGGGCTT
TGCCCGGGCGGCCTCAGTGAGCGAGCGAGCGCGCAGCTGCCTGCAGGGGCGCCTGATGCGGTATTTTCTC
CTTACGCATCTGTGCGGTATTTCACACCGCATA
[95 nt withheld, positions 4514-4608]
T
[46 nt withheld, positions 4610-4655]
C
[141 nt withheld, positions 4657-4797]
CCTTTGACGTTGGAGTCCACGTTCTTT
[37 nt withheld, positions 4825-4861]
ACTCTATCTCGGGCTATTCTTTTGATTTATAAGGGATTTTGCCGATTTCGGTCTATTGGTTAAAAAATGA
GCTGATTTAACAAAAATTTAACGCGAATTTTAACAAAATATTAACGTTTACAATTTTATGGTGCACTCTC
AGTACAATCTGCTCTGATGCCGCATAGTTAAGCCAGCCCCGACACCCGCCAACACCCGCTGACGCGCCCT
GACGGGCTTGTCTGCTCCCGGCATCCGCTTACAGACAAGCTGTGACCGTCTCCGGGAGCTGCATGTGTCA
GAGGTTTTCACCGTCATCACCGAAACGCGCGAGACGAAAGGGCCTCGTGATACGCCTATTTTTATAGGTT
AATGTCATGATAATAATGGTTTCTTAGACGTCAGGTGGCACTTTTCGGGGAAATGTGCGCGGAACCCCTA
TTTGTTTATTTTTCTAAATACATTCAAATATGTATCCGCTCATGAGACAATAACCCTGATAAATGCTTCA
ATAATATTGAAAAAGGAAGAGTATGAGTATTCAACATTTCCGTGTCGCCCTTATTCCCTTTTTTGCGGCA
TTTTGCCTTCCTGTTTTTGCTCACCCAGAAACGCTGGTGAAAGTAAAAGATGCTGAAGATCAGTTGGGTG
CACGAGTGGGTTACATCGAACTGGATCTCAACAGCGGTAAGATCCTTGAGAGTTTTCGCCCCGAAGAACG
TTTTCCAATGATGAGCACTTTTAAAGTTCTGCTATGTGGCGCGGTATTATCCCGTATTGACGCCGGGCAA
GAGCAACTCGGTCGCCGCATACACTATTCTCAGAATGACTTGGTTGAGTACTCACCAGTCACAGAAAAGC
ATCTTACGGATGGCATGACAGTAAGAGAATTATGCAGTGCTGCCATAACCATGAGTGATAACACTGCGGC
CAACTTACTTCTGACAACGATCGGAGGACCGAAGGAGCTAACCGCTTTTTTGCACAACATGGGGGATCAT
GTAACTCGCCTTGATCGTTGGGAACCGGAGCTGAATGAAGCCATACCAAACGACGAGCGTGACACCACGA
TGCCTGTAGCAATGGCAACAACGTTGCGCAAACTATTAACTGGCGAACTACTTACTCTAGCTTCCCGGCA
ACAATTAATAGACTGGATGGAGGCGGATAAAGTTGCAGGACCACTTCTGCGCTCGGCCCTTCCGGCTGGC
TGGTTTATTGCTGATAAATCTGGAGCCGGTGAGCGTGGGTCTCGCGGTATCATTGCAGCACTGGGGCCAG
ATGGTAAGCCCTCCCGTATCGTAGTTATCTACACGACGGGGAGTCAGGCAACTATGGATGAACGAAATAG
ACAGATCGCTGAGATAGGTGCCTCACTGATTAAGCATTGGTAACTGTCAGACCAAGTTTACTCATATATA
CTTTAGATTGATTTAAAACTTCATTTTTAATTTAAAAGGATCTAGGTGAAGATCCTTTTTGATAATCTCA
TGACCAAAATCCCTTAACGTGAGTTTTCGTTCCACTGAGCGTCAGACCCCGTAGAAAAGATCAAAGGATC
TTCTTGAGATCCTTTTTTTCTGCGCGTAATCTGCTGCTTGCAAACAAAAAAACCACCGCTACCAGCGGTG
GTTTGTTTGCCGGATCAAGAGCTACCAACTCTTTTTCCGAAGGTAACTGGCTTCAGCAGAGCGCAGATAC
CAAATACTGTTCTTCTAGTGTAGCCGTAGTTAGGCCACCACTTCAAGAACTCTGTAGCACCGCCTACATA
CCTCGCTCTGCTAATCCTGTTACCAGTGGCTGCTGCCAGTGGCGATAAGTCGTGTCTTACCGGGTTGGAC
TCAAGACGATAGTTACCGGATAAGGCGCAGCGGTCGGGCTGAACGGGGGGTTCGTGCACACAGCCCAGCT
TGGAGCGAACGACCTACACCGAACTGAGATACCTACAGCGTGAGCTATGAGAAAGCGCCACGCTTCCCGA
AGGGAGAAAGGCGGACAGGTATCCGGTAAGCGGCAGGGTCGGAACAGGAGAGCGCACGAGGGAGCTTCCA
GGGGGAAACGCCTGGTATCTTTATAGTCCTGTCGGGTTTCGCCACCTCTGACTTGAGCGTCGATTTTTGT
GATGCTCGTCAGGGGGGCGGAGCCTATGGAAAAACGCCAGCAACGCGGCCTTTTTACGGTTCCTGGCCTT
TTGCTGGCCTTTTGCTCACATGT
